>Addgene plasmid #224027 | AiP13084 - pAAV-hDLX-minBG-iCre(R297T)-BGHpA (Alias: CN3084) | addgene full sequence | sequence record 449733 | Addgene NGS Result
CCTGCAGGCAGCTGCGCGCTCGCTCGCTCACTGAGGCCGCCCGGGCGTCGGGCGACCTTTGGTCGCCCGG
CCTCAGTGAGCGAGCGAGCGCGCAGAGAGGGAGTGGCCAACTCCATCACTAGGGGTTCCTGCGGCCGCAC
GCGTATAGGTACCGAGCTCTATGCACTCACAGTGGTTTGGCATGCATCTGGTGAATTTTTTTTAACGAAA
AATTAGTGTTGGTTTCGATGTATGGTAGCATTCTCCCTAACGTAATTTGAATAATTCAGCAAAGCCCCAC
TACCAGCTGTACTTCTGCAGCCTCTTCCATTCTTTTCAGCATTATAATTTTGGTTAATTTTCAATTTTAG
GTCCTACGTCTCTGCAATTTGTGTATGAATAACAGAATAATTTCCCTCTTTTGTTTCGCCTTTCCTGTTC
CTGAATCTAAATAAAGATGGCTTTTTAGTATTAAAAGTGGAAGAAAATTACAGGTAATTATCTTTGACGG
TAAAAACGCTGTAATCAGCGGGCTACATGAAAAATTACTCTAATTATGGCTGCATTTAAGAGAATGGAAA
AAAACCTTCTTGTGGATAAAAACCTTAAATTGTCCCCAATGTCTGCTTCAAATTGGATGGCACTGCAGCT
GGAGGCTTTGTTCAGAATTGATCCTGGGGAGCTACGAACCCAAAGTTTCACAGTAGGGAGCTCGGGCTGG
GCATAAAAGTCAGGGCAGAGCCATCTATTGCTTACATTTGCTTCTGGGATCCAGATCTTTCGAAGCTAGC
CACCATGGTGCCCAAGAAGAAGAGGAAAGTCTCCAACCTGCTGACTGTGCACCAAAACCTGCCTGCCCTC
CCTGTGGATGCCACCTCTGATGAAGTCAGGAAGAACCTGATGGACATGTTCAGGGACAGGCAGGCCTTCT
CTGAACACACCTGGAAGATGCTCCTGTCTGTGTGCAGATCCTGGGCTGCCTGGTGCAAGCTGAACAACAG
GAAATGGTTCCCTGCTGAACCTGAGGATGTGAGGGACTACCTCCTGTACCTGCAAGCCAGAGGCCTGGCT
GTGAAGACCATCCAACAGCACCTGGGCCAGCTCAACATGCTGCACAGGAGATCTGGCCTGCCTCGCCCTT
CTGACTCCAATGCTGTGTCCCTGGTGATGAGGAGAATCAGAAAGGAGAATGTGGATGCTGGGGAGAGAGC
CAAGCAGGCCCTGGCCTTTGAACGCACTGACTTTGACCAAGTCAGATCCCTGATGGAGAACTCTGACAGA
TGCCAGGACATCAGGAACCTGGCCTTCCTGGGCATTGCCTACAACACCCTGCTGCGCATTGCCGAAATTG
CCAGAATCAGAGTGAAGGACATCTCCCGCACCGATGGTGGGAGAATGCTGATCCACATTGGCAGGACCAA
GACCCTGGTGTCCACAGCTGGTGTGGAGAAGGCCCTGTCCCTGGGGGTTACCAAGCTGGTGGAGAGATGG
ATCTCTGTGTCTGGTGTGGCTGATGACCCCAACAACTACCTGTTCTGCCGGGTCAGAAAGAATGGTGTGG
CTGCCCCTTCTGCCACCTCCCAACTGTCCACCCGGGCCCTGGAAGGGATCTTTGAGGCCACCCACCGCCT
GATCTATGGTGCCAAGGATGACTCTGGGCAGAGATACCTGGCCTGGTCTGGCCACTCTGCCAGAGTGGGT
GCTGCCACCGACATGGCCAGGGCTGGTGTGTCCATCCCTGAAATCATGCAGGCTGGTGGCTGGACCAATG
TGAACATTGTGATGAACTACATCAGAAACCTGGACTCTGAGACTGGGGCCATGGTGAGGCTGCTCGAAGA
TGGGGACTGAGGCGCGCCGAATTCAAGCTTCTCGAGAGATCTTCGACTGTGCCTTCTAGTTGCCAGCCAT
CTGTTGTTTGCCCCTCCCCCGTGCCTTCCTTGACCCTGGAAGGTGCCACTCCCACTGTCCTTTCCTAATA
AAATGAGGAAATTGCATCGCATTGTCTGAGTAGGTGTCATTCTATTCTGGGGGGTGGGGTGGGGCAGGAC
AGCAAGGGGGAGGATTGGGAAGACAATAGCAGGCATGAGATCTCACGTGCGGACCGAGCGGCCGCAGGAA
CCCCTAGTGATGGAGTTGGCCACTCCCTCTCTGCGCGCTCGCTCGCTCACTGAGGCCGGGCGACCAAAGG
TCGCCCGACGCCCGGGCTTTGCCCGGGCGGCCTCAGTGAGCGAGCGAGCGCGCAGCTGCCTGCAGGGGCG
CCTGATGCGGTATTTTCTCCTTACGCATCTGTGCGGTATTTCACACCGCATA
[95 nt withheld, positions 2293-2387]
T
[46 nt withheld, positions 2389-2434]
C
[141 nt withheld, positions 2436-2576]
CCTTTGACGTTGGAGTCCACGTTCTTT
[37 nt withheld, positions 2604-2640]
ACTCTATCTCGGGCTATTCTTTTGATTTATAAGGGATTTTGCCGATTTCGGTCTATTGGTTAAAAAATGA
GCTGATTTAACAAAAATTTAACGCGAATTTTAACAAAATATTAACGTTTACAATTTTATGGTGCACTCTC
AGTACAATCTGCTCTGATGCCGCATAGTTAAGCCAGCCCCGACACCCGCCAACACCCGCTGACGCGCCCT
GACGGGCTTGTCTGCTCCCGGCATCCGCTTACAGACAAGCTGTGACCGTCTCCGGGAGCTGCATGTGTCA
GAGGTTTTCACCGTCATCACCGAAACGCGCGAGACGAAAGGGCCTCGTGATACGCCTATTTTTATAGGTT
AATGTCATGATAATAATGGTTTCTTAGACGTCAGGTGGCACTTTTCGGGGAAATGTGCGCGGAACCCCTA
TTTGTTTATTTTTCTAAATACATTCAAATATGTATCCGCTCATGAGACAATAACCCTGATAAATGCTTCA
ATAATATTGAAAAAGGAAGAGTATGAGTATTCAACATTTCCGTGTCGCCCTTATTCCCTTTTTTGCGGCA
TTTTGCCTTCCTGTTTTTGCTCACCCAGAAACGCTGGTGAAAGTAAAAGATGCTGAAGATCAGTTGGGTG
CACGAGTGGGTTACATCGAACTGGATCTCAACAGCGGTAAGATCCTTGAGAGTTTTCGCCCCGAAGAACG
TTTTCCAATGATGAGCACTTTTAAAGTTCTGCTATGTGGCGCGGTATTATCCCGTATTGACGCCGGGCAA
GAGCAACTCGGTCGCCGCATACACTATTCTCAGAATGACTTGGTTGAGTACTCACCAGTCACAGAAAAGC
ATCTTACGGATGGCATGACAGTAAGAGAATTATGCAGTGCTGCCATAACCATGAGTGATAACACTGCGGC
CAACTTACTTCTGACAACGATCGGAGGACCGAAGGAGCTAACCGCTTTTTTGCACAACATGGGGGATCAT
GTAACTCGCCTTGATCGTTGGGAACCGGAGCTGAATGAAGCCATACCAAACGACGAGCGTGACACCACGA
TGCCTGTAGCAATGGCAACAACGTTGCGCAAACTATTAACTGGCGAACTACTTACTCTAGCTTCCCGGCA
ACAATTAATAGACTGGATGGAGGCGGATAAAGTTGCAGGACCACTTCTGCGCTCGGCCCTTCCGGCTGGC
TGGTTTATTGCTGATAAATCTGGAGCCGGTGAGCGTGGGTCTCGCGGTATCATTGCAGCACTGGGGCCAG
ATGGTAAGCCCTCCCGTATCGTAGTTATCTACACGACGGGGAGTCAGGCAACTATGGATGAACGAAATAG
ACAGATCGCTGAGATAGGTGCCTCACTGATTAAGCATTGGTAACTGTCAGACCAAGTTTACTCATATATA
CTTTAGATTGATTTAAAACTTCATTTTTAATTTAAAAGGATCTAGGTGAAGATCCTTTTTGATAATCTCA
TGACCAAAATCCCTTAACGTGAGTTTTCGTTCCACTGAGCGTCAGACCCCGTAGAAAAGATCAAAGGATC
TTCTTGAGATCCTTTTTTTCTGCGCGTAATCTGCTGCTTGCAAACAAAAAAACCACCGCTACCAGCGGTG
GTTTGTTTGCCGGATCAAGAGCTACCAACTCTTTTTCCGAAGGTAACTGGCTTCAGCAGAGCGCAGATAC
CAAATACTGTTCTTCTAGTGTAGCCGTAGTTAGGCCACCACTTCAAGAACTCTGTAGCACCGCCTACATA
CCTCGCTCTGCTAATCCTGTTACCAGTGGCTGCTGCCAGTGGCGATAAGTCGTGTCTTACCGGGTTGGAC
TCAAGACGATAGTTACCGGATAAGGCGCAGCGGTCGGGCTGAACGGGGGGTTCGTGCACACAGCCCAGCT
TGGAGCGAACGACCTACACCGAACTGAGATACCTACAGCGTGAGCTATGAGAAAGCGCCACGCTTCCCGA
AGGGAGAAAGGCGGACAGGTATCCGGTAAGCGGCAGGGTCGGAACAGGAGAGCGCACGAGGGAGCTTCCA
GGGGGAAACGCCTGGTATCTTTATAGTCCTGTCGGGTTTCGCCACCTCTGACTTGAGCGTCGATTTTTGT
GATGCTCGTCAGGGGGGCGGAGCCTATGGAAAAACGCCAGCAACGCGGCCTTTTTACGGTTCCTGGCCTT
TTGCTGGCCTTTTGCTCACATGT
Features (pLannotate 1.2.2; 12 found; start..end, strand, type, name):
     12..39      +  repeat_region  AAV2 ITR (fragment): inverted terminal repeat of adeno-associated virus serotype 2 inverted
     68..95      +  repeat_region  AAV2 ITR (fragment): inverted terminal repeat of adeno-associated virus serotype 2 inverted
    802..1827    +  CDS            cre: RECR_BPP1 - Experimental evidence at protein level: Swiss-Prot protein existence level 1. Catalyzes site-specific recombination between two 34-base- pair LOXP sites. Its role is to maintain the phage genome as a monomeric unit-copy plasmid in the lysogenic state. From Escherichia phage P1 (Bacteriophage P1).
   1867..1978    +  polyA_signal   bGH poly(A) signal: bovine growth hormone polyadenylation signal
   2096..2236    +  repeat_region  AAV2 ITR: inverted terminal repeat of adeno-associated virus serotype 2 inverted
   2241..2292    -  misc_feature   bom (fragment): basis of mobility region from pBR322
   2311..2766    +  rep_origin     f1 ori (sequence partly withheld): f1 bacteriophage origin of replication; arrow indicates direction of (+) strand synthesis
   2767..2816    -  misc_feature   bom (fragment): basis of mobility region from pBR322
   2918..2953    -  CDS            rop (fragment): Rop protein, which maintains plasmids at low copy number; rop
   3048..3152    +  promoter       AmpR promoter: bla
   3153..4013    +  CDS            AmpR: β-lactamase; bla; confers resistance to ampicillin, carbenicillin, and related antibiotics
   4184..4772    +  rep_origin     ori: high-copy-number ColE1/pMB1/pBR322/pUC origin of replication
