[The description below was written by a language model from this plasmid's Addgene catalogue record and pLannotate feature annotations shown in this document.]
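Description:
AiP13084 - pAAV-hDLX-minBG-iCre(R297T)-BGHpA (alias CN3084) is a 4.8 kb AAV transfer plasmid built on a pAAV backbone and intended for packaging a recombinant AAV genome that delivers Cre recombinase to cortical GABAergic neurons. The bacterial portion carries a high-copy ColE1/pUC-type origin, an ampicillin resistance gene (β-lactamase) with its own promoter, and an f1 phage origin. Short remnants of the pBR322 bom and rop regions are also annotated. The expression cassette is flanked by AAV2 inverted terminal repeats, which supply the cis signals for genome replication and encapsidation. The downstream ITR is annotated in full, whereas the upstream one is detected only as two short fragments. This may simply reflect the difficulty of sequencing or annotating these structured repeats, but the record does not settle the point.

Between the ITRs, the hDLX enhancer is paired with a minimal beta-globin promoter (minBG). The minimal promoter provides a basal transcription start with little activity of its own, so cell-type specificity comes from the enhancer. Neither element is picked up in the automated feature table, but the unannotated stretch upstream of the coding sequence is where the plasmid name places them. They drive iCre(R297T), a synthetic, codon-improved Cre carrying an R297T substitution. The record does not explain the purpose of this substitution. The open reading frame is followed by a bovine growth hormone polyadenylation signal. Cre catalyses recombination between loxP sites, so virus made from this plasmid would typically be combined with floxed or Cre-dependent reporter and effector alleles or vectors to gain genetic access to inhibitory interneurons. The construct belongs to a larger suite of enhancer AAVs for targeting cortical cell types.
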