Addgene plasmid #224027: AiP13084 - pAAV-hDLX-minBG-iCre(R297T)-BGHpA (Alias: CN3084)
Purpose: hDLX is an enhancer sequence, designed to drive AAV-mediated transgene expression in cortical GABAergic neurons
Depositing lab: Allen Institute for Brain Science & Jonathan Ting. Depositing organization: Allen Institute. Publication: A suite of enhancer AAVs and transgenic mouse lines for genetic access to cortical cell types. Ben-Simon Y, Hooper M, Narayan S, Daigle TL, Dwivedi D, Way SW, Oster A, Stafford DA, Mich JK, Taormina MJ, Martinez RA, Opitz-Araya X, Roth JR, Alexander JR, Allen S, Amster A, Arbuckle J, Ayala A, Baker PM, Bakken TE, Barcelli T, Barta S, Bendrick J, Bertagnolli D, Bielstein C, Bishwakarma P, Bowlus J, Boyer G, Brouner K, Casian B, Casper T, Chakka AB, Chakrabarty R, Chance RK, Chavan S, Clark M, Colbert K, Collman F, Daniel S, Departee M, DiValentin P, Donadio N, Dotson N, Egdorf T, Fliss T, Gabitto M, Garcia J, Gary A, Gasperini M, Gloe J, Goldy J, Gore BB, Graybuck L, Greisman N, Haeseleer F, Halterman C, Haradon Z, Hastings SD, Helback O, Ho W, Hockemeyer D, Huang C, Huff S, Hunker A, Johansen N, Jones D, Juneau Z, Kalmbach B, Kannan M, Khem S, Kussick E, Kutsal R, Larsen R, Lee C, Lee AY, Leibly M, Lenz GH, Li S, Liang E, Lusk N, Madigan Z, Malloy J, Malone J, McCue R, Melchor J, Mollenkopf T, Moosman S, Morin E, Newman D, Ng L, Ngo K, Omstead V, Otto S, Oyama A, Pena N, Pham T, Phillips E, Pom CA, Potekhina L, Ransford S, Ray PL, Rette D, Reynoldson C, Rimorin C, Rocha D, Ruiz A, Sanchez REA, Sawyer L, Sedeno-Cortes A, Sevigny JP, Shapovalova N, Shepard N, Shulga L, Sigler AR, Siverts L, Soliman S, Somasundaram S, Staats B, Stewart K, Szelenyi E, Tieu M, Trader C, Tran A, van Velthoven CTJ, Walker M, Wang Y, Weed N, Wirthlin M, Wood T, Wynalda B, Yao Z, Zhou T, Ariza J, Dee N, Reding M, Ronellenfitch K, Mufti S, Sunkin SM, Smith KA, Esposito L, Waters J, Thyagarajan B, Yao S, Lein ES, Zeng H, Levi BP, Ngai J, Ting JT, Tasic B. Cell. 2025 May 16:S0092-8674(25)00513-6. doi: 10.1016/j.cell.2025.05.002. PubMed 40403729.
Backbone
  Vector backbone: pAAV
  Vector type: AAV
Growth in bacteria
  Bacterial resistance: Ampicillin, 100 μg/mL
  Growth temperature: 30°C
  Growth strain: NEB Stable
  Copy number: High Copy
Gene/Insert
  Gene/Insert name: iCre(R297T)
  Species: Synthetic
  Mutation: NA
  Promoter: minBG
  Cloning method: Other
Terms and licenses: Academic/Nonprofit Terms; Industry Terms: Not Available to Industry
Depositor comments: Cloning Method: RE Cloning
How to cite: AiP13084 - pAAV-hDLX-minBG-iCre(R297T)-BGHpA (Alias: CN3084) was a gift from Allen Institute for Brain Science & Jonathan Ting (Addgene plasmid # 224027 ; http://n2t.net/addgene:224027 ; RRID:Addgene_224027)
